>Addgene plasmid #71317 | p1D4-hrGFP II | addgene partial sequence | sequence record 131930 | CMV-F 5'-CGCAAATGGGCGGTAGGCGTG-3'
CTATATAAGCAGAGCTCTCTGGCTAACTAGAGAACCCACTGCTTACTGGCTTATCGAAATTAATACGACT
CACTATAGGGAGACCCAAGCTTCTGGAGGCCCGGGCTTTCAGGGTACCGAAGAAGGATCCAAGGAGGAAT
TCGACAGAGACCAGCCAAGTGGCGCCTGCCTAAGCGGCCGCGACTACAAGGATGACGATGACAAGGATTA
CAAAGACGACGATGATAAGGACTATAAGGATGATGACGACAAATAATAGCAATTCCTCGACGACTGCATA
GGGTTACCCCCCTCTCCCTCCCCCCCCCCTAACGTTACTGGCCGAAGCCGCTTGGAATAAGGCCGGTGTG
CGTTTGTCTATATGTTATTTTCCACCATATTGCCGTCTTTTGGCAATGTGAGGGCCCGGAAACCTGGCCC
TGTCTTCTTGACGAGCATTCCTAGGGGTCTTTCCCCTCTCGCCAAAGGAATGCAAGGTCTGTTGAATGTC
GTGAAGGAAGCAGTTCCTCTGGAAGCTTCTTGAAGACAAACAACGTCTGTAGCGACCCTTTGCAGGCAGC
GGAACCCCCCACCTGGCGACAGGTGCCTCTGCGGCCAAAAGCCACGTGTATAAGATACACCTGCAAAGGC
GGCACAACCCCAGTGCCACGTTGTGAGTTGGATAGTTGTGGAAAGAGTCAAATGGCTCTCCTCAAGCGTA
TTCAACAAGGGGCTGAAGGATGCCCAGAAGGTACCCCATTGTATGGGATCTGATCTGGGGCCTCGGTGCA
CATGCTTTACATGTGTTTAGTCGAGGTTAAAAAACGTCTAGGCCCCCCGAACCACGGGGACGTGGTTTTC
CTTTGAAAAACACGATGATAATGACCATGGTGAGCAAGCAGATCCTGAAGAACACCGGCCTGCAGGAGAT
CATGAGCTTCAAGGTGAACCTGGAGGGCGTGGTGAACAACCACGTGTTCACCATGGAGGGCTGCGGCAAG
GGCAACATCCTGTTCGGCAACCAGCTGGTGCAGATCCGCGTGACCAAGGGCGCCCC
