>Addgene plasmid #71317 | p1D4-hrGFP II | addgene partial sequence | sequence record 131931 | IRES-F 5'-TGGCTCTCCTCAAGCGTATT-3'
CCCAGAAGGTACCCCATTGTATGGGATCTGATCTGGGGCCTCGGTGCACATGCTTTACATGTGTTTAGTC
GAGGTTAAAAAACGTCTAGGCCCCCCGAACCACGGGGACGTGGTTTTCCTTTGAAAAACACGATGATAAT
GACCATGGTGAGCAAGCAGATCCTGAAGAACACCGGCCTGCAGGAGATCATGAGCTTCAAGGTGAACCTG
GAGGGCGTGGTGAACAACCACGTGTTCACCATGGAGGGCTGCGGCAAGGGCAACATCCTGTTCGGCAACC
AGCTGGTGCAGATCCGCGTGACCAAGGGCGCCCCCCTGCCCTTCGCCTTCGACATCCTGAGCCCCGCCTT
CCAGTACGGCAACCGCACCTTCACCAAGTACCCCGAGGACATCAGCGACTTCTTCATCCAGAGCTTCCCC
GCCGGCTTCGTGTACGAGCGCACCCTGCGCTACGAGGACGGCGGCCTGGTGGAGATCCGCAGCGACATCA
ACCTGATCGAGGGGATGTTCGTGTACCGCGTGGAGTACAAGGGCCGCAACTTCCCCAACGACGGCCCCGT
GATGAAGAAGACCATCACCGGCCTGCAGCCCAGCTTCGAGGTGGTGTACATGAACGACGGCGTGCTGGTG
GGCCAGGTGATCCTGGTGTACCGCCTGAACAGCGGCAAGTTCTACAGCTGCCACATGCGCACCCTGATGA
AGAGCAAGGGCGTGGTGAAGGACTTCCCCGAGTACCACTTCATCCAGCACCGCCTGGAGAAGACCTACGT
GGAGGACGGCGGCTTCGTAGAGCAGCACGAGACCGCCATCGCCCAGCTGACCAGCCTGGGCAAGCCCCTG
GGCAGCCTGCACGAGTGGGTGTAAGCTCGAGCATGCATCTAGAGGGCCCTATTCCCTTTAGTGAGGGTTA
ATTGCTAGAGCTCGCTGATCAGCCTCGACTGTGCCTTCTAGTTGCCAGCCATCTGTTGTTTGCCCCTCCC
CCGTGCCTTCCTTGACCCTGGAAGGTGCCACTCTCACTGTCCTTTCCTAATAAAATGAGGAAATTGCATC
GCATTGTCTGAGTAGGTGTCATTCTATTCTGGGG
