[The description below was written by a language model from this plasmid's Addgene catalogue record.]
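Description:
p1D4-hrGFP II is an empty mammalian expression backbone derived from the commercial pIRES-hrGFP II vector, modified by adding the 1D4 epitope so that any coding sequence cloned into it is produced with this tag at its C terminus. It is propagated in E. coli under kanamycin selection, and it carries a neomycin resistance marker that allows G418 selection of transfected mammalian cells. The record gives no feature table, so the origin of replication, polyadenylation signals and the layout of the cloning site are not documented here, and the copy number is listed as unknown.

Expression is driven by the CMV promoter, a strong constitutive promoter in most mammalian cell lines. A gene of interest is inserted by restriction enzyme cloning, in frame with the downstream 1D4 tag. This short nine-residue epitope comes from the C terminus of rhodopsin and is recognised by a well-characterised monoclonal antibody, which makes it useful for immunodetection and immunoaffinity purification of membrane proteins. Following the tagged open reading frame is an IRES linked to the humanised recombinant GFP reporter hrGFP II. Because the IRES permits internal translation initiation on the same transcript, the tagged protein and the fluorescent reporter are made as separate polypeptides from one bicistronic mRNA. Green fluorescence therefore marks transfected, expressing cells without fusing GFP to the protein of interest.

The stated purpose is in vitro expression of visual pigments or other G protein-coupled receptors in cultured cells, with the 1D4 tag supporting their subsequent purification for study.
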