Addgene plasmid #71317: p1D4-hrGFP II
Purpose: (Empty Backbone) expression vector with 1D4 epitope added as a C-terminal tag, allowing for in vitro expression of any visual pigment or GPCR of interest.
Depositing lab: Belinda Chang. Depositing organization: University of Toronto. Publication: The p1D4-hrGFP II expression vector: a tool for expressing and purifying visual pigments and other G protein-coupled receptors. Morrow JM, Chang BS. Plasmid. 2010 Nov;64(3):162-9. doi: 10.1016/j.plasmid.2010.07.002. Epub 2010 Jul 11. PubMed 20627111.
Backbone
  Vector backbone: pIRES-hrGFP II
  Backbone manufacturer: Stratagene
  Modifications to backbone: 1D4 epitope added
  Vector type: Mammalian Expression
  Promoter: CMV
  Selectable markers: Neomycin (select with G418)
  Tag / fusion protein: 1D4 epitope (TETSQVAPA) (C terminal on backbone); IRES-hrGFPII (C terminal on backbone)
Growth in bacteria
  Bacterial resistance: Kanamycin, 50 μg/mL
  Growth temperature: 37°C
  Growth strain: DH5alpha
  Copy number: Unknown
Gene/Insert
  Cloning method: Restriction Enzyme
  Sequencing primers: 5′ CMV-F; 3′ pCDH-rev
Resource information
  A portion of this plasmid was derived from a plasmid made by: Based on "pIRES=hrGFP II" from Agilent Technologies. Catalog #240157
Terms and licenses: Academic/Nonprofit Terms; Industry Terms: Not Available to Industry
How to cite: p1D4-hrGFP II was a gift from Belinda Chang (Addgene plasmid # 71317 ; http://n2t.net/addgene:71317 ; RRID:Addgene_71317)
